>Addgene plasmid #164013 | pcDNA3.1 6B CARD8 UPA-CARD-mCherry R464E | addgene full sequence | sequence record 325127 | Addgene NGS Result
GACATTGATTATTGACTAGTTATTAATAGTAATCAATTACGGGGTCATTAGTTCATAGCCCATATATGGA
GTTCCGCGTTACATAACTTACGGTAAATGGCCCGCCTGGCTGACCGCCCAACGACCCCCGCCCATTGACG
TCAATAATGACGTATGTTCCCATAGTAACGCCAATAGGGACTTTCCATTGACGTCAATGGGTGGAGTATT
TACGGTAAACTGCCCACTTGGCAGTACATCAAGTGTATCATATGCCAAGTACGCCCCCTATTGACGTCAA
TGACGGTAAATGGCCCGCCTGGCATTATGCCCAGTACATGACCTTATGGGACTTTCCTACTTGGCAGTAC
ATCTACGTATTAGTCATCGCTATTACCATGGTGATGCGGTTTTGGCAGTACATCAATGGGCGTGGATAGC
GGTTTGACTCACGGGGATTTCCAAGTCTCCACCCCATTGACGTCAATGGGAGTTTGTTTTGGCACCAAAA
TCAACGGGACTTTCCAAAATGTCGTAACAACTCCGCCCCATTGACGCAAATGGGCGGTAGGCGTGTACGG
TGGGAGGTCTATATAAGCAGAGCTCTCTGGCTAACTAGAGAACCCACTGCTTACTGGCTTATCGAAATTA
ATACGACTCACTATAGGGAGACCCAAGCTTGGTACCGAGCTCGGATCCCTACTTCCAATCCAATGCCACC
ATGTCTCTGATGGGCATCCTGCTGCGGATCGCCAGTGGGACTCGCCTCTCCATCCCCATCACTTCCAACA
CATTGATCTATTATCACCCCCACCCCGAAGATATTAAGTTCCACTTGTACCTTGTCCCCAGCGACGCCTT
GCTAACAAAGGCGATAGATGATGAGGAAGATCGCTTCCATGGTGTGCGCCTGCAGACTTCGCCCCCAATG
GAACCCCTGAACTTTGGTTCCAGTTATATTGTGTCTAATTCTGCTAACCTGAAAGTAATGCCCAAGGAGT
TGAAATTGTCCTACAGGAGCCCTGGAGAAATTCAGCACTTCTCAAAATTCTATGCTGGGCAGATGAAGGA
ACCCATTCAACTTGAGATTACTGAAAAAAGACATGGGACTTTGGTGTGGGATACTGAGGTGAAGCCAGTG
GATCTCCAGCTTGTAGCTGCATCAGCCCCTCCTCCTTTCTCAGGTGCAGCCTTTGTGAAGGAGAACCACC
GGCAACTCCAAGCCGAGATGGGGGACCTGAAAGGGGTGCTCGATGATCTCCAAGACAATGAGGTTCTTAC
TGAGAATGAGAAGGAGCTGGTGGAGCAGGAAAAGACACGGCAGAGCAAGAATGAGGCCTTGCTGAGCATG
GTGGAGAAGAAAGGGGACCTGGCCCTGGACGTGCTCTTCAGAAGCATTAGTGAAAGGGACCCTTACCTCG
TGTCCTATCTTAGACAGCAGAATGGCATTGGTAGTGGGAGCAACGGCAGCAGCGGATCCGTGAGCAAGGG
CGAGGAGGATAACATGGCCATCATCAAGGAGTTCATGCGCTTCAAGGTGCACATGGAGGGCTCCGTGAAC
GGCCACGAGTTCGAGATCGAGGGCGAGGGCGAGGGCCGCCCCTACGAGGGCACCCAGACCGCCAAGCTGA
AGGTGACCAAGGGTGGCCCCCTGCCCTTCGCCTGGGACATCCTGTCCCCTCAGTTCATGTACGGCTCCAA
GGCCTACGTGAAGCACCCCGCCGACATCCCCGACTACTTGAAGCTGTCCTTCCCCGAGGGCTTCAAGTGG
GAGCGCGTGATGAACTTCGAGGACGGCGGCGTGGTGACCGTGACCCAGGACTCCTCCCTCCAGGACGGCG
AGTTCATCTACAAGGTGAAGCTGCGCGGCACCAACTTCCCCTCCGACGGCCCCGTAATGCAGAAGAAGAC
CATGGGCTGGGAGGCCTCCTCCGAGCGGATGTACCCCGAGGACGGCGCCCTGAAGGGCGAGATCAAGCAG
AGGCTGAAGCTGAAGGACGGCGGCCACTACGACGCTGAGGTCAAGACCACCTACAAGGCCAAGAAGCCCG
TGCAGCTGCCCGGCGCCTACAACGTCAACATCAAGTTGGACATCACCTCCCACAACGAGGACTACACCAT
CGTGGAACAGTACGAACGCGCCGAGGGCCGCCACTCCACCGGCGGCATGGACGAGCTGTACAAGTAGTAA
TCTAGAGGGCCCTATTCTATAGTGTCACCTAAATGCTAGAGCTCGCTGATCAGCCTCGACTGTGCCTTCT
AGTTGCCAGCCATCTGTTGTTTGCCCCTCCCCCGTGCCTTCCTTGACCCTGGAAGGTGCCACTCCCACTG
TCCTTTCCTAATAAAATGAGGAAATTGCATCGCATTGTCTGAGTAGGTGTCATTCTATTCTGGGGGGTGG
GGTGGGGCAGGACAGCAAGGGGGAGGATTGGGAAGACAATAGCAGGCATGCTGGGGATGCGGTGGGCTCT
ATGGCTTCTGAGGCGGAAAGAACCAGCTGGGGCTCTAGGGGGTATCCCC
[124 nt withheld, positions 2500-2623]
C
[91 nt withheld, positions 2625-2715]
A
[49 nt withheld, positions 2717-2765]
CCTTTGACGTTGGAGTCCACGTTCTTT
[37 nt withheld, positions 2793-2829]
ACCCTATCTCGGTCTATTCTTTTGATTTATAAGGGATTTTGCCGATTTCGGCCTATTGGTTAAAAAATGA
GCTGATTTAACAAAAATTTAACGCGAATTAATTCTGTGGAATGTGTGTCAGTTAGGGTGTGGAAAGTCCC
CAGGCTCCCCAGCAGGCAGAAGTATGCAAAGCATGCATCTCAATTAGTCAGCAACCAGGTGTGGAAAGTC
CCCAGGCTCCCCAGCAGGCAGAAGTATGCAAAGCATGCATCTCAATTAGTCAGCAACCATAGTCCCGCCC
CTAACTCCGCCCATCCCGCCCCTAACTCCGCCCAGTTCCGCCCATTCTCCGCCCCATGGCTGACTAATTT
TTTTTATTTATGCAGAGGCCGAGGCCGCCTCTGCCTCTGAGCTATTCCAGAAGTAGTGAGGAGGCTTTTT
TGGAGGCCTAGGCTTTTGCAAAAAGCTCCCGGGAGCTTGTATATCCATTTTCGGATCTGATCAAGAGACA
GGATGAGGATCGTTTCGCATGATTGAACAAGATGGATTGCACGCAGGTTCTCCGGCCGCTTGGGTGGAGA
GGCTATTCGGCTATGACTGGGCACAACAGACAATCGGCTGCTCTGATGCCGCCGTGTTCCGGCTGTCAGC
GCAGGGGCGCCCGGTTCTTTTTGTCAAGACCGACCTGTCCGGTGCCCTGAATGAACTGCAGGACGAGGCA
GCGCGGCTATCGTGGCTGGCCACGACGGGCGTTCCTTGCGCAGCTGTGCTCGACGTTGTCACTGAAGCGG
GAAGGGACTGGCTGCTATTGGGCGAAGTGCCGGGGCAGGATCTCCTGTCATCTCACCTTGCTCCTGCCGA
GAAAGTATCCATCATGGCTGATGCAATGCGGCGGCTGCATACGCTTGATCCGGCTACCTGCCCATTCGAC
CACCAAGCGAAACATCGCATCGAGCGAGCACGTACTCGGATGGAAGCCGGTCTTGTCGATCAGGATGATC
TGGACGAAGAGCATCAGGGGCTCGCGCCAGCCGAACTGTTCGCCAGGCTCAAGGCGCGCATGCCCGACGG
CGAGGATCTCGTCGTGACCCATGGCGATGCCTGCTTGCCGAATATCATGGTGGAAAATGGCCGCTTTTCT
GGATTCATCGACTGTGGCCGGCTGGGTGTGGCGGACCGCTATCAGGACATAGCGTTGGCTACCCGTGATA
TTGCTGAAGAGCTTGGCGGCGAATGGGCTGACCGCTTCCTCGTGCTTTACGGTATCGCCGCTCCCGATTC
GCAGCGCATCGCCTTCTATCGCCTTCTTGACGAGTTCTTCTGAGCGGGACTCTGGGGTTCGAAATGACCG
ACCAAGCGACGCCCAACCTGCCATCACGAGATTTCGATTCCACCGCCGCCTTCTATGAAAGGTTGGGCTT
CGGAATCGTTTTCCGGGACGCCGGCTGGATGATCCTCCAGCGCGGGGATCTCATGCTGGAGTTCTTCGCC
CACCCCAACTTGTTTATTGCAGCTTATAATGGTTACAAATAAAGCAATAGCATCACAAATTTCACAAATA
AAGCATTTTTTTCACTGCATTCTAGTTGTGGTTTGTCCAAACTCATCAATGTATCTTATCATGTCTGTAT
ACCGTCGACCTCTAGCTAGAGCTTGGCGTAATCATGGTCATAGCTGTTTCCTGTGTGAAATTGTTATCCG
CTCACAATTCCACACAACATACGAGCCGGAAGCATAAAGTGTAAAGCCTGGGGTGCCTAATGAGTGAGCT
AACTCACATTAATTGCGTTGCGCTCACTGCCCGCTTTCCAGTCGGGAAACCTGTCGTGCCAGCTGCATTA
ATGAATCGGCCAACGCGCGGGGAGAGGCGGTTTGCGTATTGGGCGCTCTTCCGCTTCCTCGCTCACTGAC
TCGCTGCGCTCGGTCGTTCGGCTGCGGCGAGCGGTATCAGCTCACTCAAAGGCGGTAATACGGTTATCCA
CAGAATCAGGGGATAACGCAGGAAAGAACATGTGAGCAAAAGGCCAGCAAAAGGCCAGGAACCGTAAAAA
GGCCGCGTTGCTGGCGTTTTTCCATAGGCTCCGCCCCCCTGACGAGCATCACAAAAATCGACGCTCAAGT
CAGAGGTGGCGAAACCCGACAGGACTATAAAGATACCAGGCGTTTCCCCCTGGAAGCTCCCTCGTGCGCT
CTCCTGTTCCGACCCTGCCGCTTACCGGATACCTGTCCGCCTTTCTCCCTTCGGGAAGCGTGGCGCTTTC
TCATAGCTCACGCTGTAGGTATCTCAGTTCGGTGTAGGTCGTTCGCTCCAAGCTGGGCTGTGTGCACGAA
CCCCCCGTTCAGCCCGACCGCTGCGCCTTATCCGGTAACTATCGTCTTGAGTCCAACCCGGTAAGACACG
ACTTATCGCCACTGGCAGCAGCCACTGGTAACAGGATTAGCAGAGCGAGGTATGTAGGCGGTGCTACAGA
GTTCTTGAAGTGGTGGCCTAACTACGGCTACACTAGAAGAACAGTATTTGGTATCTGCGCTCTGCTGAAG
CCAGTTACCTTCGGAAAAAGAGTTGGTAGCTCTTGATCCGGCAAACAAACCACCGCTGGTAGCGGTGGTT
TTTTTGTTTGCAAGCAGCAGATTACGCGCAGAAAAAAAGGATCTCAAGAAGATCCTTTGATCTTTTCTAC
GGGGTCTGACGCTCAGTGGAACGAAAACTCACGTTAAGGGATTTTGGTCATGAGATTATCAAAAAGGATC
TTCACCTAGATCCTTTTAAATTAAAAATGAAGTTTTAAATCAATCTAAAGTATATATGAGTAAACTTGGT
CTGACAGTTACCAATGCTTAATCAGTGAGGCACCTATCTCAGCGATCTGTCTATTTCGTTCATCCATAGT
TGCCTGACTCCCCGTCGTGTAGATAACTACGATACGGGAGGGCTTACCATCTGGCCCCAGTGCTGCAATG
ATACCGCGAGACCCACGCTCACCGGCTCCAGATTTATCAGCAATAAACCAGCCAGCCGGAAGGGCCGAGC
GCAGAAGTGGTCCTGCAACTTTATCCGCCTCCATCCAGTCTATTAATTGTTGCCGGGAAGCTAGAGTAAG
TAGTTCGCCAGTTAATAGTTTGCGCAACGTTGTTGCCATTGCTACAGGCATCGTGGTGTCACGCTCGTCG
TTTGGTATGGCTTCATTCAGCTCCGGTTCCCAACGATCAAGGCGAGTTACATGATCCCCCATGTTGTGCA
AAAAAGCGGTTAGCTCCTTCGGTCCTCCGATCGTTGTCAGAAGTAAGTTGGCCGCAGTGTTATCACTCAT
GGTTATGGCAGCACTGCATAATTCTCTTACTGTCATGCCATCCGTAAGATGCTTTTCTGTGACTGGTGAG
TACTCAACCAAGTCATTCTGAGAATAGTGTATGCGGCGACCGAGTTGCTCTTGCCCGGCGTCAATACGGG
ATAATACCGCGCCACATAGCAGAACTTTAAAAGTGCTCATCATTGGAAAACGTTCTTCGGGGCGAAAACT
CTCAAGGATCTTACCGCTGTTGAGATCCAGTTCGATGTAACCCACTCGTGCACCCAACTGATCTTCAGCA
TCTTTTACTTTCACCAGCGTTTCTGGGTGAGCAAAAACAGGAAGGCAAAATGCCGCAAAAAAGGGAATAA
GGGCGACACGGAAATGTTGAATACTCATACTCTTCCTTTTTCATTATTATTGAAGCATTTATCAGGGTTA
TTGTCTCATGAGCGGATACATATTTGAATGTATTTAGAAAAATAAACAAATAGGGGTTCCGCGCACATTT
CCCCGAAAAGTGCCACCTGACGTCGACGGATCGGGAGATCTCCCGATCCCCTATGGTGCACTCTCAGTAC
AATCTGCTCTGATGCCGCATAGTTAAGCCAGTATCTGCTCCCTGCTTGTGTGTTGGAGGTCGCTGAGTAG
TGCGCGAGCAAAATTTAAGCTACAACAAGGCAAGGCTTGACCGACAATTGCATGAAGAATCTGCTTAGGG
TTAGGCGTTTTGCGCTGCTTCGCGATGTACGGGCCAGATATACGCGTT
Features (pLannotate 1.2.2; 22 found; start..end, strand, type, name):
      1..380     +  enhancer       CMV enhancer: human cytomegalovirus immediate early enhancer
    381..584     +  promoter       CMV promoter: human cytomegalovirus (CMV) immediate early promoter
    580..613     +  LTR            5' LTR (truncated) (fragment): truncated 5' long terminal repeat (LTR) from HIV-1
    629..647     +  promoter       T7 promoter: promoter for bacteriophage T7 RNA polymerase
    704..1423    +  CDS            CARD8 (fragment): CARD8_HUMAN - Also known as DACAR From Homo sapiens (Human).
   1460..2167    +  CDS            mCherry: monomeric derivative of DsRed fluorescent protein (Shaner et al., 2004) mammalian codon-optimized
   2186..2204    -  promoter       SP6 promoter: promoter for bacteriophage SP6 RNA polymerase
   2230..2454    +  polyA_signal   bGH poly(A) signal: bovine growth hormone polyadenylation signal
   2458..2479    +  promoter       SV40 promoter (fragment): SV40 enhancer and early promoter
   2500..2928    +  rep_origin     f1 ori (sequence partly withheld): f1 bacteriophage origin of replication; arrow indicates direction of (+) strand synthesis
   2942..3271    +  promoter       SV40 promoter: SV40 enhancer and early promoter
   3338..4129    +  CDS            neo: KKA2_KLEPN - Also known as kan, nptII. Experimental evidence at protein level: Swiss-Prot protein existence level 1. Resistance to kanamycin, neomycin, paromomycin, ribostamycin, butirosin and gentamicin B. From Klebsiella pneumoniae.
   4153..4311    +  CDS            ble (fragment): BLE_KLEPN - Experimental evidence at protein level: Swiss-Prot protein existence level 1. Binding protein with a strong affinity to the bleomycin family of antibiotics. Binds to CL990; an antimitotic-antibiotic compound. From Klebsiella pneumoniae.
   4306..4427    +  polyA_signal   SV40 poly(A) signal: SV40 polyadenylation signal
   4500..4516    -  protein_bind   lac operator: The lac repressor binds to the lac operator to inhibit transcription in E. coli. This inhibition can be relieved by adding lactose or isopropyl-β-D-thiogalactopyranoside (IPTG). lac repressor encoded by lacI
   4524..4554    -  promoter       lac promoter: promoter for the E. coli lac operon
   4569..4590    -  protein_bind   CAP binding site: CAP binding activates transcription in the presence of cAMP. E. coli catabolite activator protein
   4603..4695    -  CDS            lacI (fragment): lac repressor; lacI; The lac repressor binds to the lac operator to inhibit transcription in E. coli. This inhibition can be relieved by adding lactose or isopropyl-β-D-thiogalactopyranoside (IPTG).
   4878..5466    -  rep_origin     ori: high-copy-number ColE1/pMB1/pBR322/pUC origin of replication
   5637..6497    -  CDS            AmpR: β-lactamase; bla; confers resistance to ampicillin, carbenicillin, and related antibiotics
   6498..6602    -  promoter       AmpR promoter: bla
   6661..6713    -  misc_feature   bom (fragment): basis of mobility region from pBR322
