[The description below was written by a language model from this plasmid's Addgene catalogue record and pLannotate feature annotations shown in this document.]
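Description:
pcDNA3.1 6B CARD8 UPA-CARD-mCherry R464E is a mammalian expression plasmid of about 6.9 kb built on the pcDNA3.1 LIC 6B backbone, into which the insert was placed by ligation-independent cloning. It is propagated in E. coli as a high-copy plasmid through a ColE1/pUC-type origin and selected with ampicillin via the β-lactamase gene. An f1 origin is also present. For mammalian cells the backbone carries a neomycin phosphotransferase cassette driven by the SV40 early promoter and terminated by an SV40 poly(A) signal, which would allow G418 selection of stable transfectants. The short annotated fragments of ble, lacI, bom and an HIV-1 LTR appear to be backbone remnants or similarity matches rather than functional elements.

The payload is a fragment of human CARD8, described as the UPA-CARD region and annotated as a partial CARD8 coding sequence of roughly 720 bp, followed by mammalian codon-optimized mCherry as a C-terminal fusion tag. Expression is driven by the CMV immediate-early enhancer and promoter and terminated by the bovine growth hormone poly(A) signal. T7 and SP6 promoters flank the insert and can serve for in vitro transcription or as sequencing primer sites. The CARD8 portion carries the R464E substitution, which the record describes as a filament-deficient mutation. The construct is intended for imaging of the fluorescently tagged protein in transfected mammalian cells. It probably serves as a mutant comparison in studies of UPA-promoted CARD filament formation in CARD8 inflammasome assembly, although the record does not name the matching wild-type construct.
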