Addgene plasmid #164013: pcDNA3.1 6B CARD8 UPA-CARD-mCherry R464E
Purpose: Mammalian expression vector encoding CARD8 UPA-CARD (filament-deficient mutation) with a C-terminal mCherry tag for imaging
Depositing lab: Hao Wu. Depositing organization: Boston Children's Hospital. Publication: Mechanism of filament formation in UPA-promoted CARD8 and NLRP1 inflammasomes. Robert Hollingsworth L, David L, Li Y, Griswold AR, Ruan J, Sharif H, Fontana P, Orth-He EL, Fu TM, Bachovchin DA, Wu H. Nat Commun. 2021 Jan 8;12(1):189. doi: 10.1038/s41467-020-20320-y. PubMed 33420033.
Backbone
  Vector backbone: pcDNA3.1 LIC 6B
  Vector type: Mammalian Expression
Growth in bacteria
  Bacterial resistance: Ampicillin, 100 μg/mL
  Growth temperature: 37°C
  Growth strain: DH5alpha
  Copy number: High Copy
Gene/Insert
  Gene/Insert name: CARD8
  Species: H. sapiens (human)
  Mutation: R464E
  Entrez Gene: CARD8 (a.k.a. CARDINAL, DACAR, DAKAR, NDPP, NDPP1, TUCAN)
  Tag / fusion protein: mCherry (C terminal on insert)
  Cloning method: Ligation Independent Cloning
Terms and licenses: Academic/Nonprofit Terms; Industry Terms: Not Available to Industry
How to cite: pcDNA3.1 6B CARD8 UPA-CARD-mCherry R464E was a gift from Hao Wu (Addgene plasmid # 164013 ; http://n2t.net/addgene:164013 ; RRID:Addgene_164013)
