>Addgene plasmid #164013 | pcDNA3.1 6B CARD8 UPA-CARD-mCherry R464E | depositor partial sequence | sequence record 318232 | Insert sequence
TCTCTGATGGGCATCCTGCTGCGGATCGCCAGTGGGACTCGCCTCTCCATCCCCATCACTTCCAACACAT
TGATCTATTATCACCCCCACCCCGAAGATATTAAGTTCCACTTGTACCTTGTCCCCAGCGACGCCTTGCT
AACAAAGGCGATAGATGATGAGGAAGATCGCTTCCATGGTGTGCGCCTGCAGACTTCGCCCCCAATGGAA
CCCCTGAACTTTGGTTCCAGTTATATTGTGTCTAATTCTGCTAACCTGAAAGTAATGCCCAAGGAGTTGA
AATTGTCCTACAGGAGCCCTGGAGAAATTCAGCACTTCTCAAAATTCTATGCTGGGCAGATGAAGGAACC
CATTCAACTTGAGATTACTGAAAAAAGACATGGGACTTTGGTGTGGGATACTGAGGTGAAGCCAGTGGAT
CTCCAGCTTGTAGCTGCATCAGCCCCTCCTCCTTTCTCAGGTGCAGCCTTTGTGAAGGAGAACCACCGGC
AACTCCAAGCCGAGATGGGGGACCTGAAAGGGGTGCTCGATGATCTCCAAGACAATGAGGTTCTTACTGA
GAATGAGAAGGAGCTGGTGGAGCAGGAAAAGACACGGCAGAGCAAGAATGAGGCCTTGCTGAGCATGGTG
GAGAAGAAAGGGGACCTGGCCCTGGACGTGCTCTTCAGAAGCATTAGTGAAAGGGACCCTTACCTCGTGT
CCTATCTTAGACAGCAGAATTTG
